>Addgene plasmid #215192 | Hv_HPT:pCST:Gus_introns | addgene full sequence | sequence record 468568 | Addgene NGS Result
TTTAAACTATCAGTGTTTGACAGGATATATTGGCGGGTAAACCTAAGAGAAAAGAGCGTTTATTAGAATA
ATCGGATATTTAAAAGGGCGTGAAAAGGTTTATCCGTTCGTCCATTTGTATGTGCCAGCCGCCTTTGCGA
CGCTCACCGGGCTGGTTGCCCTCGCCGCTGGGCTGGCGGCCGTCTATGGCCCTGCAAACGCGCCAGAAAC
GCCGTCGAAGCCGTGTGCGAGACACCGCGGCCGCCGGCGTTGTGGATACCTCGCGGAAAACTTGGCCCTC
ACTGACAGATGAGGGGCGGACGTTGACACTTGAGGGGCCGACTCACCCGGCGCGGCGTTGACAGATGAGG
GGCAGGCTCGATTTCGGCCGGCGACGTGGAGCTGGCCAGCCTCGCAAATCGGCGAAAACGCCTGATTTTA
CGCGAGTTTCCCACAGATGATGTGGACAAGCCTGGGGATAAGTGCCCTGCGGTATTGACACTTGAGGGGC
GCGACTACTGACAGATGAGGGGCGCGATCCTTGACACTTGAGGGGCAGAGTGCTGACAGATGAGGGGCGC
ACCTATTGACATTTGAGGGGCTGTCCACAGGCAGAAAATCCAGCATTTGCAAGGGTTTCCGCCCGTTTTT
CGGCCACCGCTAACCTGTCTTTTAACCTGCTTTTAAACCAATATTTATAAACCTTGTTTTTAACCAGGGC
TGCGCCCTGTGCGCGTGACCGCGCACGCCGAAGGGGGGTGCCCCCCCTTCTCGAACCCTCCCGGCCCGCT
AACGCGGGCCTCCCATCCCCCCAGGGGCTGCGCCCCTCGGCCGCGAACGGCCTCACCCCAAAAATGGCAG
CGCTGGCCAATTCCCGAGGCACGAACCCAGTGGACATAAGCCTGTTCGGTTCGTAAGCTGTAATGCAAGT
AGCGTATGCGCTCACGCAACTGGTCCAGAACCTTGACCGAACGCAGCGGTGGTAACGGCGCAGTGGCGGT
TTTCATGGCTTGTTATGACTGTTTTTTTGGGGTACAGTCTATGCCTCGGGCATCCAAGCAGCAAGCGCGT
TACGCCGTGGGTCGATGTTTGATGTTATGGAGCAGCAACGATGTTACGCAGCAGGGCAGTCGCCCTAAAA
CAAAGTTAAACATCATGGGGGAAGCGGTGATCGCCGAAGTATCGACTCAACTATCAGAGGTAGTTGGCGT
CATCGAGCGCCATCTCGAACCGACGTTGCTGGCCGTACATTTGTACGGCTCCGCAGTGGATGGCGGCCTG
AAGCCACACAGCGATATTGATTTGCTGGTTACGGTGACCGTAAGGCTTGATGAAACAACGCGGCGAGCTT
TGATCAACGACCTTTTGGAAACTTCGGCTTCCCCTGGAGAGAGCGAGATTCTCCGCGCTGTAGAAGTCAC
CATTGTTGTGCACGACGACATCATTCCGTGGCGTTATCCAGCTAAGCGCGAACTGCAATTTGGAGAATGG
CAGCGCAATGACATTCTTGCAGGTATCTTCGAGCCAGCCACGATCGACATTGATCTGGCTATCTTGCTGA
CAAAAGCAAGAGAACATAGCGTTGCCTTGGTAGGTCCAGCGGCGGAGGAACTCTTTGATCCGGTTCCTGA
ACAGGATCTATTTGAGGCGCTAAATGAAACCTTAACGCTATGGAACTCGCCGCCCGACTGGGCTGGCGAT
GAGCGAAATGTAGTGCTTACGTTGTCCCGCATTTGGTACAGCGCAGTAACCGGCAAAATCGCGCCGAAGG
ATGTCGCTGCCGACTGGGCAATGGAGCGCCTGCCGGCCCAGTATCAGCCCGTCATACTTGAAGCTAGACA
GGCTTATCTTGGACAAGAAGAAGATCGCTTGGCCTCGCGCGCAGATCAGTTGGAAGAATTTGTCCATTAC
GTGAAAGGCGAGATCACCAAGGTAGTCGGCAAATAATGTCTAGCTAGAAATTCGTTCAAGCCGACGCCGC
TTCGCGGCGCGGCTTAACTCAAGCGTTAGATGCACTAAGCACATAATTGCTCACAGCCAAACTATCAGGT
CAAGTCTGCTTTTATTATTTTTAAGCGTGCATAATAAGCCCTACACAAATTGGGAGATATATCATGCTGT
CAGACCAAGTTTACTCATATATACTTTAGATTGATTTAAAACTTCATTTTTAATTTAAAAGGATCTAGGT
GAAGATCCTTTTTGATAATCTCATGACCAAAATCCCTTAACGTGAGTTTTCGTTCCACTGAGCGTCAGAC
CCCGTAGAAAAGATCAAAGGATCTTCTTGAGATCCTTTTTTTCTGCGCGTAATCTGCTGCTTGCAAACAA
AAAAACCACCGCTACCAGCGGTGGTTTGTTTGCCGGATCAAGAGCTACCAACTCTTTTTCCGAAGGTAAC
TGGCTTCAGCAGAGCGCAGATACCAAATACTGTTCTTCTAGTGTAGCCGTAGTTAGGCCACCACTTCAAG
AACTCTGTAGCACCGCCTACATACCTCGCTCTGCTAATCCTGTTACCAGTGGCTGCTGCCAGTGGCGATA
AGTCGTGTCTTACCGGGTTGGACTCAAGACGATAGTTACCGGATAAGGCGCAGCGGTCGGGCTGAACGGG
GGGTTCGTGCACACAGCCCAGCTTGGAGCGAACGACCTACACCGAACTGAGATACCTACAGCGTGAGCTA
TGAGAAAGCGCCACGCTTCCCGAAGGGAGAAAGGCGGACAGGTATCCGGTAAGCGGCAGGGTCGGAACAG
GAGAGCGCACGAGGGAGCTTCCAGGGGGAAACGCCTGGTATCTTTATAGTCCTGTCGGGTTTCGCCACCT
CTGACTTGAGCGTCGATTTTTGTGATGCTCGTCAGGGGGGCGGAGCCTATGGAAAAACGCCAGCAACGCG
GCCTTTTTACGGTTCCTGGCAGATCCTAGATGTGGCGCAACGATGCCGGCGACAAGCAGGAGCGCACCGA
CTTCTTCCGCATCAAGTGTTTTGGCTCTCAGGCCGAGGCCCACGGCAAGTATTTGGGCAAGGGGTCGCTG
GTATTCGTGCAGGGCAAGATTCGGAATACCAAGTACGAGAAGGACGGCCAGACGGTCTACGGGACCGACT
TCATTGCCGATAAGGTGGATTATCTGGACACCAAGGCACCAGGCGGGTCAAATCAGGAATAAGGGCACAT
TGCCCCGGCGTGAGTCGGGGCAATCCCGCAAGGAGGGTGAATGAATCGGACGTTTGACCGGAAGGCATAC
AGGCAAGAACTGATCGACGCGGGGTTTTCCGCCGAGGATGCCGAAACCATCGCAAGCCGCACCGTCATGC
GTGCGCCCCGCGAAACCTTCCAGTCCGTCGGCTCGATGGTCCAGCAAGCTACGGCCAAGATCGAGCGCGA
CAGCGTGCAACTGGCTCCCCCTGCCCTGCCCGCGCCATCGGCCGCCGTGGAGCGTTCGCGTCGTCTTGAA
CAGGAGGCGGCAGGTTTGGCGAAGTCGATGACCATCGACACGCGAGGAACTATGACGACCAAGAAGCGAA
AAACCGCCGGCGAGGACCTGGCAAAACAGGTCAGCGAGGCCAAGCAGGCCGCGTTGCTGAAACACACGAA
GCAGCAGATCAAGGAAATGCAGCTTTCCTTGTTCGATATTGCGCCGTGGCCGGACACGATGCGAGCGATG
CCAAACGACACGGCCCGCTCTGCCCTGTTCACCACGCGCAACAAGAAAATCCCGCGCGAGGCGCTGCAAA
ACAAGGTCATTTTCCACGTCAACAAGGACGTGAAGATCACCTACACCGGCGTCGAGCTGCGGGCCGACGA
TGACGAACTGGTGTGGCAGCAGGTGTTGGAGTACGCGAAGCGCACCCCTATCGGCGAGCCGATCACCTTC
ACGTTCTACGAGCTTTGCCAGGACCTGGGCTGGTCGATCAATGGCCGGTATTACACGAAGGCCGAGGAAT
GCCTGTCGCGCCTACAGGCGACGGCGATGGGCTTCACGTCCGACCGCGTTGGGCACCTGGAATCGGTGTC
GCTGCTGCACCGCTTCCGCGTCCTGGACCGTGGCAAGAAAACGTCCCGTTGCCAGGTCCTGATCGACGAG
GAAATCGTCGTGCTGTTTGCTGGCGACCACTACACGAAATTCATATGGGAGAAGTACCGCAAGCTGTCGC
CGACGGCCCGACGGATGTTCGACTATTTCAGCTCGCACCGGGAGCCGTACCCGCTCAAGCTGGAAACCTT
CCGCCTCATGTGCGGATCGGATTCCACCCGCGTGAAGAAGTGGCGCGAGCAGGTCGGCGAAGCCTGCGAA
GAGTTGCGAGGCAGCGGCCTGGTGGAACACGCCTGGGTCAATGATGACCTGGTGCATTGCAAACGCTAGG
GCCTTGTGGGGTCAGTTCCGGCTGGGGGTTCAGCAGCCCCTGCTCGGATCTGTTGGACCGGACAGTAGTC
ATGGTTGATGGGCTGCCTGTATCGAGTGGTGATTTTGTGCCGAGCTGCCGGTCGGGGAGCTGTTGGCTGG
CTGGTGGCAGGATATATTGTGGTGTAAACAAATTGACGCTTAGACAACTTAATAACACATTGCGGACGTT
TTTAATGTACTGGGGTTGAACACTCTGTGGGTCTCATGCCGAATTCGGATCCGGAGGAATTCCAATCCCA
CAAAAATCTGAGCTTAACAGCACAGTTGCTCCTCTCAGAGCAGAATCGGGTATTCAACACCCTCATATCA
ACTACTACGTTGTGTATAACGGTCCACATGCCGGTATATACGATGACTGGGGTTGTACAAAGGCGGCAAC
AAACGGCGTTCCCGGAGTTGCACACAAGAAATTTGCCACTATTACAGAGGCAAGAGCAGCAGCTGACGCG
TACACAACAAGTCAGCAAACAGACAGGTTGAACTTCATCCCCAAAGGAGAAGCTCAACTCAAGCCCAAGA
GCTTTGCTAAGGCCCTAACAAGCCCACCAAAGCAAAAAGCCCACTGGCTCACGCTAGGAACCAAAAGGCC
CAGCAGTGATCCAGCCCCAAAAGAGATCTCCTTTGCCCCGGAGATTACAATGGACGATTTCCTCTATCTT
TACGATCTAGGAAGGAAGTTCGAAGGTGAAGGTGACGACACTATGTTCACCACTGATAATGAGAAGGTTA
GCCTCTTCAATTTCAGAAAGAATGCTGACCCACAGATGGTTAGAGAGGCCTACGCAGCAAGTCTCATCAA
GACGATCTACCCGAGTAACAATCTCCAGGAGATCAAATACCTTCCCAAGAAGGTTAAAGATGCAGTCAAA
AGATTCAGGACTAATTGCATCAAGAACACAGAGAAAGACATATTTCTCAAGATCAGAAGTACTATTCCAG
TATGGACGATTCAAGGCTTGCTTCATAAACCAAGGCAAGTAATAGAGATTGGAGTCTCTAAAAAGGTAGT
TCCTACTGAATCTAAGGCCATGCATGGAGTCTAAGATTCAAATCGAGGATCTAACAGAACTCGCCGTCAA
GACTGGCGAACAGTTCATACAGAGTCTTTTACGACTCAATGACAAGAAGAAAATCTTCGTCAACATGGTG
GAGCACGACACTCTGGTCTACTCCAAAAATGTCAAAGATACAGTCTCAGAAGATCAAAGGGCTATTGAGA
CTTTTCAACAAAGGATAATTTCGGGAAACCTCCTCGGATTCCATTGCCCAGCTATCTGTCACTTCATCGA
AAGGACAGTAGAAAAGGAAGGTGGCTCCTACAAATGCCATCATTGCGATAAAGGAAAGGCTATCATTCAA
GATCTCTCTGCCGACAGTGGTCCCAAAGATGGACCCCCACCCACGAGGAGCATCGTGGAAAAAGAAGAGG
TTCCAACCACGTCTACAAAGCAAGTGGATTGATGTGACATCTCCACTGACGTAAGGGATGACGCACAATC
CCACTATCCTTCGCAAGACCCTTCCTCTATATAAGGAAGTTCATTTCATTTGGAGAGGACACGCTCGAGT
ATAAGAGCTCATTTTTACAACAATTACCAACAACAACAAACAACAAACAACATTACAATTACATTTACAA
TTATCGATACAATGAAAAAGCCTGAACTCACCGCGACGTCTGTCGAGAAGTTTCTGATCGAAAAGTTCGA
CAGCGTCTCCGACCTGATGCAGCTCTCGGAGGGCGAAGAATCTCGTGCTTTCAGCTTCGATGTAGGAGGG
CGTGGATATGTCCTGCGGGTAAATAGCTGCGCCGATGGTTTCTACAAAGATCGTTATGTTTATCGGCACT
TTGCATCGGCCGCGCTCCCGATTCCGGAAGTGCTTGACATTGGGGAATTCAGCGAGAGCCTGACCTATTG
CATCTCCCGCCGTGCACAGGGTGTCACGTTGCAAGACCTGCCTGAAACCGAACTGCCCGCTGTTCTGCAG
GTAAATTTCTAGTTTTTCTCCTTCATTTTCTTGGTTAGGACCCTTTTCTCTTTTTATTTTTTTGAGCTTT
GATCTTTCTTTAAACTGATCTATTTTTTAATTGATTGGTTATGGTGTAAATATTACATAGCTTTAACTGA
TAATCTGATTACTTTATTTCGTGTGTCTATGATGATGATGATAACTGCAGCCGGTCGCGGAGGCCATGGA
TGCGATCGCTGCGGCCGATCTTAGCCAGACGAGCGGGTTCGGCCCATTCGGACCGCAAGGAATCGGTCAA
TACACTACATGGCGTGATTTCATATGCGCGATTGCTGATCCCCATGTGTATCACTGGCAAACTGTGATGG
ACGACACCGTCAGTGCGTCCGTCGCGCAGGCTCTCGATGAGCTGATGCTTTGGGCCGAGGACTGCCCCGA
AGTCCGGCACCTCGTGCACGCGGATTTCGGCTCCAACAATGTCCTGACGGACAATGGCCGCATAACAGCG
GTCATTGACTGGAGCGAGGCGATGTTCGGGGATTCCCAATACGAGGTCGCCAACATCTTCTTCTGGAGGC
CGTGGTTGGCTTGTATGGAGCAGCAGACGCGCTACTTCGAGCGGAGGCATCCGGAGCTTGCAGGATCGCC
GCGGCTCCGGGCGTATATGCTCCGCATTGGTCTTGACCAACTCTATCAGAGCTTGGTTGACGGCAATTTC
GATGATGCAGCTTGGGCGCAGGGTCGATGCGACGCAATCGTCCGATCCGGAGCCGGGACTGTCGGGCGTA
CACAAATCGCCCGCAGAAGCGCGGCCGTCTGGACCGATGGCTGTGTAGAAGTACTCGCCGATAGTGGAAA
CCGACGCCCCAGCACTCGTCCGAGGGCAAAGGAATAGGCTTCTCTAGCTAGAGTCGATCGACAAGCTCGA
GTTTCTCCATAATAATGTGTGAGTAGTTCCCAGATAAGGGAATTAGGGTTCCTATAGGGTTTCGCTCATG
TGTTGAGCATATAAGAAACCCTTAGTATGTATTTGTATTTGTAAAATACTTCTATCAATAAAATTTCTAA
TTCCTAAAACCAAAATCCAGTACTAAAATCCAGATCGCTGCAAGAATTCAAGCTTGGAGGGAGCCGTCGC
TTTTGCACACAGACGGCCGTGCTCGTAAGCAGCCCAGACACGCAAACACGCCTAGTTGCAGCCCGGGAGC
GCAGCCGGGCTGCTGGGCCAGCGTCGCAAACACGCCCTAAATCAGAGAGGGAAAGCCCCACATATATAAC
TAGATGTCTTATTCAAATATCACCTCTAAGGATTACTTATCCTGGTAAATGAGACGATTCCAGGAAGATT
TGGGTTTCCAAACTGTCCCTTAGAAGGGCCACTCTACTGTCAGCCACTCTTGTCTAGGCTACTTTATACT
GGATACAAACTCATTACGCTGAAGCCCTTTATATTGGTCAATATCATGAGATCTCCAGACGCCGCCGTCA
CTCGATCGAGATAGATATAGCCTCTTTCCGTCCACGTACATCCGCTGCTGGCCTTCAGATCTCTATCAAG
TGACGCGGCAAACAGGACGCAGCACCGGGGAACTACGACGAGTACTATATAGCAGATAAACGCATGCTCT
TGGCCGTTGTTAGAGCCCTTGATTGCATGGCAGTGTCGATCGCCCAACTCCAGCCTGAGTTCTCAGAACC
TCCCCGGCCGGCCCAGTGTCCAGCGTGCTGCTCACAATCTACGGGATCAGGCGATCAGCTATAGTAGCCC
TTCACATCGGGGTGCATTTATGTGTCTTAATTTGCTCAGCAGTCAACCATCCATCATGCACTTGCACTTG
TTCATCGCCATGGTTGGCAGGGAACCAATATTAGGCCCGGAATTTCTCTTTCGTCGATGGCCCAGCTCTT
TTTTCCAGTGATTCATTTTCACGCACGCCTCAGAGATAAATCTTGTGTTTATTCACTTTGTCAATTTGGT
TTGATCAAAATTACACTTGGATTTACATCGATATCATTGTTTTGTGCGATAGTTGCTTAAGTAACCATAT
AGAAGCTCACATTTGTAATTAAGCTGTATTCATTTCCCTAGTGTGATTAAGTAGTTGCTAGATTGTGTGC
TTGAGTAAAGTCAACCTAGAGATTTAGCAGCTAGATTTGTTCATGCTGTTTAGTCTAATTTCTTTGTAAA
TGGAAGGTGTACTGTACACACTTGGTGATCTAATGTGTGCATGCTGTTTAATCTGACTAGTATATGATGA
GCAATGTCTATAGTAGTATATGCTTGTTTATGTTACATAATTTGGCTAATATATCAGCAATACTCATGCT
AATACTTATTGTGTTCATTATTATTATTATTATTATTATTTCAATCTAACTAATATATGAGCAGTGTTCG
TACCTCGGACCAATACTTGAGTTTGTCATGTTTCATATTCTGATTTTACCCACTTTTGAAAAAACAACAA
CCCCTGCCACCGCTTTAGTGCTAGCTGTGACAAACACACGAATGTGAATACATGGTCAGTATACCTTCTA
TGCATGGTCTATGCATGGTCGAGGTGGTGGACCAGGACGCATCCTGATGCCAAACTCTGACCTCTGTGGT
GACAAATGAGAAAACCGGCGTCTCATCTGATGGTGCTGGAAGCCGCACTGCTCACTGCCCCGGCGCACAC
CACGTCCACGCGTCTGCACTACTACTCCGGCCGGGCACTCGTCGTCCTCAGTGGTGGTCAAGATAAGAAC
GCAATCAATGAATCAATGGGTGCAGGCAGCAGGCAGCAGGCTTTGGCTTGACACACCAGCGAGAAGATGC
CCTCCTCCCTCCAACTCTTCCTATATATATACACATGAAACCGTCATCCATGTATCCATCCATCCACACA
CACAAACAGACAAGCATACAACACCGTTGCCATTTAGCTGTTCTTGCTAGGCAGTTGCGCGCTTACATTG
AGCCGCAGCTAGCTGTCTACTACGGCACAACTATCTCCTGCGCGCGTGCTCGATCGATCTGAAGGCCAGA
CCTGTGCCTGTCCAATTTTGCCTTGTTCTACCCACCACACCAGTAGTCGAGAAGGTTCCATATAAGCGCA
AGCAGACAGCAGCAAAAGAGCTAAGGAGAGTCTGAGACAAGGTTCGAACAGAATGGGTCAGTCCCTTATG
TTACGTCCTGTAGAAACCCCAACCCGTGAAATCAAAAAACTCGACGGCCTGTGGGCATTCAGTCTGGATC
GCGAAAACTGTGGAATTGATCAGCGTTGGTGGGAAAGCGCGTTACAAGAAAGCCGGGCAATTGCTGTGCC
AGGCAGTTTTAACGATCAGTTCGCCGATGCAGATATTCGTAATTATGCGGGCAACGTCTGGTATCAGCGC
GAAGTCTTTATACCGAAAGGTAAGTCTTACTCTCTCTTTTTTGGTCTGTATTTTTAATTTTTTGAAGTAT
ACTATTTGTACTGACGCTAATAATCTTTTTTCAGGTTGGGCAGGCCAGCGTATCGTGCTGCGTTTCGATG
CGGTCACTCATTACGGCAAAGTGTGGGTCAATAATCAGGAAGTGATGGAGCATCAGGGCGGCTATACGCC
ATTTGAAGCCGATGTCACGCCGTATGTTATTGCCGGGAAAAGTGTACGTATCACCGTTTGTGTGAACAAC
GAACTGAACTGGCAGACTATCCCGCCGGGAATGGTGATTACCGACGAAAACGGCAAGAAAAAGCAGTCTT
ACTTCCATGATTTCTTTAACTATGCCGGAATCCATCGCAGCGTAATGCTCTACACCACGCCGAACACCTG
GGTGGACGATATCACCGTGGTGACGCATGTCGCGCAAGACTGTAACCACGCGTCTGTTGACTGGCAGGTA
CTTCATGCTTCAACGTGTAACTTAAGAGATACTGTGTGAAATTTTATATTTCCATACATTTGCTTGACCT
TTGCTTTTTGTCAATTTTTTTCCCCTTACAGGTGGTGGCCAATGGTGATGTCAGCGTTGAACTGCGTGAT
GCGGATCAACAGGTGGTTGCAACTGGACAAGGCACTAGCGGGACTTTGCAAGTGGTGAATCCGCACCTCT
GGCAACCGGGTGAAGGTTATCTCTATGAACTGTGCGTCACAGCCAAAAGCCAGACAGAGTGTGATATCTA
CCCGCTTCGCGTCGGCATCCGGTCAGTGGCAGTGAAGGGCGAACAGTTCCTGATTAACCACAAACCGTTC
TACTTTACTGGCTTTGGTCGTCATGAAGATGCGGACTTGCGTGGCAAAGGATTCGATAACGTGCTGATGG
TGCACGACCACGCATTAATGGACTGGATTGGGGCCAACTCCTACCGTACCTCGCATTACCCTTACGCTGA
AGAGATGCTCGACTGGGCAGATGAACATGGCATCGTGGTGATTGATGAAACTGCTGCTGTCGGCTTTAAC
CTCTCTTTAGGCATTGGTTTCGAAGCGGGCAACAAGCCGAAAGAACTGTACAGCGAAGAGGCAGTCAACG
GGGAAACTCAGCAAGCGCACTTACAGGCGATTAAAGAGCTGATAGCGCGTGACAAAAACCACCCAAGCGT
GGTGATGTGGAGTATTGCCAACGAACCGGATACCCGTCCGCAAGGTGCACGGGAATATTTCGCGCCACTG
GCGGAAGCAACGCGTAAACTCGACCCGACGCGTCCGATCACCTGCGTCAATGTAATGTTCTGCGACGCTC
ACACCGATACCATCAGCGATCTCTTTGATGTGCTGTGCCTGAACCGTTATTACGGATGGTATGTCCAAAG
CGGCGATTTGGAAACGGCAGAGAAGGTACTGGAAAAAGAACTTCTGGCCTGGCAGGAGAAACTGCATCAG
CCGATTATCATCACCGAATACGGCGTGGATACGTTAGCCGGGCTGCACTCAATGTACACCGACATGTGGA
GTGAAGAGTATCAGTGTGCATGGCTGGATATGTATCACCGCGTCTTTGATCGCGTCAGCGCCGTCGTCGG
TGAACAGGTATGGAATTTCGCCGATTTTGCGACCTCGCAAGGCATATTGCGCGTTGGCGGTAACAAGAAA
GGGATCTTCACTCGCGACCGCAAACCGAAGTCGGCGGCTTTTCTGCTGCAAAAACGCTGGACTGGCATGA
ACTTCGGTGAAAAACCGCAGCAGGGAGGCAAACAATGAGCTTGTCAAGCAGATCGTTCAAACATTTGGCA
ATAAAGTTTCTTAAGATTGAATCCTGTTGCCGGTCTTGCGATGATTATCATATAATTTCTGTTGAATTAC
GTTAAGCATGTAATAATTAACATGTAATGCATGACGTTATTTATGAGATGGGTTTTTATGATTAGAGTCC
CGCAATTATACATTTAATACGCGATAGAAAACAAAATATAGCGCGCAAACTAGGATAAATTATCGCGCGC
GGTGTCATCTATGTTACTAGATCGACGCTACTAGAGGATGCACATGTGACCGAGGGACACGAAGTGATCC
G
Features (pLannotate 1.2.2; 20 found; start..end, strand, type, name):
     18..42      +  misc_feature   RB T-DNA repeat: right border repeat from nopaline C58 T-DNA
    139..770     +  rep_origin     oriV: incP origin of replication
    873..896     +  promoter       Pc promoter (fragment): intI1 (promoter lies within the coding sequence); class 1 integron promoter
   1072..1128    +  CDS            GmR (fragment): gentamycin acetyltransferase; aacC1; confers resistance to gentamycin
   1139..1926    +  CDS            SmR (fragment): aminoglycoside adenylyltransferase (Murphy, 1985); aadA; confers resistance to spectinomycin and streptomycin
   2267..2855    +  rep_origin     ori: high-copy-number ColE1/pMB1/pBR322/pUC origin of replication
   3191..4336    +  CDS            trfA: TRFA_ECOLX - Experimental evidence at protein level: Swiss-Prot protein existence level 1. Also involved in plasmid copy number control, promoting intermolecular coupling of protein bound iterons at oriV, which inhibits replication initiation. From Escherichia coli.
   4485..4509    +  misc_feature   LB T-DNA repeat: left border repeat from nopaline C58 T-DNA
   4606..5412    +  CDS            IBMP_CAMVB (fragment): Experimental evidence at protein level: Swiss-Prot protein existence level 1. Enhances the ribosomal termination-reinitiation event leading to the translation of major open reading frames on the polycistronic viral RNAs. From Cauliflower mosaic virus (strain Bari 1) (CaMV).
   5596..5941    +  promoter       CaMV 35S promoter: strong constitutive promoter from cauliflower mosaic virus
   5893..5939    +  promoter       minimal CaMV 35S promoter: minimal 35S promoter from cauliflower mosaic virus
   5970..6023    +  misc_feature   TMV Ω: translational enhancer from the tobacco mosaic virus 5'-leader sequence (Gallie et al., 1988)
   6032..6370    +  CDS            HygR (fragment): aminoglycoside phosphotransferase from E. coli; aph(4)-Ia; confers resistance to hygromycin
   6371..6560    +  intron         cat1 intron: castor bean catalase intron, modified
   6555..7247    +  CDS            HygR (fragment): aminoglycoside phosphotransferase from E. coli confers resistance to hygromycin
   7282..7456    +  polyA_signal   CaMV poly(A) signal: cauliflower mosaic virus polyadenylation signal
   9518..9751    +  CDS            GUS (fragment): β-glucuronidase; uidA (or gusA) from E. coli
   9833..10219   +  CDS            GUS (fragment): β-glucuronidase; uidA (or gusA) from E. coli
  10319..11518   +  CDS            GUS (fragment): β-glucuronidase; uidA (or gusA) from E. coli
  11531..11783   +  terminator     NOS terminator: nopaline synthase terminator and poly(A) signal
