[The description below was written by a language model from this plasmid's Addgene catalogue record and pLannotate feature annotations shown in this document.]
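Description:
Hv_HPT:pCST:Gus_introns is an 11.8 kb binary T-DNA vector built by Golden Gate assembly in the pAGM8031 backbone, intended for plant expression and, according to the record, for evaluating guard-cell-specific promoters in barley. The backbone carries two replication systems: a high-copy ColE1/pUC-type origin for propagation in E. coli, and the broad-host-range incP oriV with its trfA replication initiator, an arrangement typical of vectors that also replicate in Agrobacterium. Bacterial selection is with spectinomycin through an aadA (SmR) gene; the short gentamicin acetyltransferase and integron Pc promoter fragments next to it appear to be remnants of the resistance cassette's origin. Nopaline-type left and right border repeats delimit the region transferred to the plant genome.

Two transcription units lie between the borders. Next to the left border is the plant selection cassette: a CaMV 35S promoter (with upstream CaMV sequence annotated as a fragment of a viral ORF) and the TMV Ω translational enhancer drive a hygromycin phosphotransferase gene interrupted by a castor bean catalase intron, ending in the CaMV poly(A) signal. The intron prevents functional expression in bacteria, so resistance reflects expression in plant cells. Downstream is the reporter unit. The roughly 2 kb unannotated stretch before the GUS coding sequence is consistent in size and position with the catalogued 2,022 bp ZmCST1 (Closed stomata1) promoter insert, although the feature table does not label it. GUS is annotated in three segments separated by gaps, matching the intron-containing uidA indicated by the name, and is terminated by the NOS terminator. Histochemical GUS staining of hygromycin-selected transformants would then reveal where the promoter is active within the stomatal complex.
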