Addgene plasmid #215192: Hv_HPT:pCST:Gus_introns
Purpose: Evaluating guard cell specific promotors in Barley
Depositing lab: Penny Hundleby. Depositing organization: John Innes Centre. Publication: A Promoter Collection for Cell-Targeted Analysis Within the Stomatal Complex. Nguyen TH, Krasauskas J, Nguyen TB, Noureen A, Smedley M, Christie JM, Harwood W, Blatt MR, Hundleby P. Plant Direct. 2025 Feb 12;9(2):e70045. doi: 10.1002/pld3.70045. eCollection 2025 Feb. PubMed 39943924.
Backbone
  Vector backbone: pAGM8031
  Backbone manufacturer: Sylvestre Marillonnet
  Backbone size w/o insert (bp): 5201
  Total vector size (bp): 11831
  Vector type: Plant Expression, Synthetic Biology
  Selectable markers: Hygromycin
Growth in bacteria
  Bacterial resistance: Spectinomycin, 50 μg/mL
  Growth temperature: 37°C
  Growth strain: DH5alpha
  Copy number: High Copy
Gene/Insert
  Gene/Insert name: Closed stomata1
  Species: Synthetic
  Insert size (bp): 2022
  GenBank ID: Zm00001eb288410
  Promoter: ZmCST1
  Cloning method: Golden Gate
  Sequencing primers: 5′ GTGGTGTAAACAAATTGACGC; 3′ GGATAAACCTTTTCACGCCC
Terms and licenses: Academic/Nonprofit Terms; Industry Terms: Not Available to Industry
How to cite: Hv_HPT:pCST:Gus_introns was a gift from Penny Hundleby (Addgene plasmid # 215192 ; http://n2t.net/addgene:215192 ; RRID:Addgene_215192)
